>Addgene plasmid #50254 | pICH45089 | addgene full sequence | sequence record 498466 | Addgene NGS Result
TACTTGAGACCACGAAGTGGCTCTTCAGTGGACGAAAGGGCCTCGTGATACGCCTATTTTTATAGGTTAA
TGTCATGATAATAATGGTTTCTTAGACGTCAGGTGGCACTTTTCGGGGAAATGTGCGCGGAACCCCTATT
TGTTTATTTTTCTAAATACATTCAAATATGTATCCGCTCATGAGACAATAACCCTGATAAATGCTTCAAT
AATATTGAAAAAGGAAGAGTATGCGCTCACGCAACTGGTCCAGAACCTTGACCGAACGCAGCGGTGGTAA
CGGCGCAGTGGCGGTTTTCATGGCTTGTTATGACTGTTTTTTTTTGGGGTACAGTCTATGCCTCGGGCAT
CCAAGCAGCAAGCGCGTTACGCCGTGGGTCGATGTTTGATGTTATGGAGCAGCAACGATGTTACGCAGCA
GGGCAGTCGCCCTAAAACAAAGTTAAACATCATGAGGGAAGCGGTGATCGCCGAAGTATCGACTCAACTA
TCAGAGGTAGTTGGCGTCATCGAGCGCCATCTCGAACCGACGTTGCTGGCCGTACATTTGTACGGCTCCG
CAGTGGATGGCGGCCTGAAGCCACACAGCGATATTGATTTGCTGGTTACGGTGACCGTAAGGCTTGATGA
AACAACGCGGCGAGCTTTGATCAACGACCTTTTGGAAACTTCGGCTTCCCCTGGAGAGAGCGAGATTCTC
CGCGCTGTAGAAGTCACCATTGTTGTGCACGACGACATCATTCCGTGGCGTTATCCAGCTAAGCGCGAAC
TGCAATTTGGAGAATGGCAGCGCAATGACATTCTTGCAGGTATCTTCGAGCCAGCCACGATCGACATTGA
TCTGGCTATCTTGCTGACAAAAGCAAGAGAACATAGCGTTGCCTTGGTAGGTCCAGCGGCGGAGGAACTC
TTTGATCCGGTTCCTGAACAGGATCTATTTGAGGCGCTAAATGAAACCTTAACGCTATGGAACTCGCCGC
CCGACTGGGCTGGCGATGAGCGAAATGTAGTGCTTACGTTGTCCCGCATTTGGTACAGCGCAGTAACCGG
CAAAATCGCGCCGAAGGATGTCGCTGCCGACTGGGCAATGGAGCGCCTGCCGGCCCAGTATCAGCCCGTC
ATACTTGAAGCTAGACAGGCTTATCTTGGACAAGAAGAAGATCGCTTGGCCTCGCGCGCAGATCAGTTGG
AAGAATTTGTCCATTACGTAAAAGGCGAGATCACCAAGGTAGTCGGCAAATAACTGTCAGACCAAGTTTA
CTCATATATACTTTAGATTGATTTAAAACTTCATTTTTAATTTAAAAGGATCTAGGTGAAGATCCTTTTT
GATAATCTCATGACCAAAATCCCTTAACGTGAGTTTTCGTTCCACTGAGCGTCAGACCCCGTAGAAAAGA
TCAAAGGATCTTCTTGAGATCCTTTTTTTCTGCGCGTAATCTGCTGCTTGCAAACAAAAAAACCACCGCT
ACCAGCGGTGGTTTGTTTGCCGGATCAAGAGCTACCAACTCTTTTTCCGAAGGTAACTGGCTTCAGCAGA
GCGCAGATACCAAATACTGTTCTTCTAGTGTAGCCGTAGTTAGGCCACCACTTCAAGAACTCTGTAGCAC
CGCCTACATACCTCGCTCTGCTAATCCTGTTACCAGTGGCTGCTGCCAGTGGCGATAAGTCGTGTCTTAC
CGGGTTGGACTCAAGACGATAGTTACCGGATAAGGCGCAGCGGTCGGGCTGAACGGGGGGTTCGTGCACA
CAGCCCAGCTTGGAGCGAACGACCTACACCGAACTGAGATACCTACAGCGTGAGCTATGAGAAAGCGCCA
CGCTTCCCGAAGGGAGAAAGGCGGACAGGTATCCGGTAAGCGGCAGGGTCGGAACAGGAGAGCGCACGAG
GGAGCTTCCAGGGGGAAACGCCTGGTATCTTTATAGTCCTGTCGGGTTTCGCCACCTCTGACTTGAGCGT
CGATTTTTGTGATGCTCGTCAGGGGGGCGGAGCCTATGGAAAAACGCCAGCAACGCGGCCTTTTTACGGT
TCCTGGCCTTTTGCTGGCCTTTTGCTCACATGTTCTTTCCTGCGTTATCCCCTGATTCTGTGGATAACCG
TATTACCGCCTTTGAGTGAGCTGATACCGCTCGCCGCAGCCGAACGACCGAGCGCAGCGAGTCAGTGAGC
GAGGAAGCGGAAGAGCGCCCAATACGCAAACCGCCTCTCCCCGCGCGTTGGCCGATTCATTAATCACTCT
GTGGTCTCAGGAGGTCAACATGGTGGAGCACGACACTCTGGTCTACTCCAAAAATGTCAAAGATACAGTC
TCAGAAGATCAAAGGGCTATTGAGACTTTTCAACAAAGGATAATTTCGGGAAACCTCCTCGGATTCCATT
GCCCAGCTATCTGTCACTTCATCGAAAGGACAGTAGAAAAGGAAGGTGGCTCCTACAAATGCCATCATTG
CGATAAAGGAAAGGCTATCATTCAAGATCTCTCTGCCGACAGTGGTCCCAAAGATGGACCCCCACCCACG
AGGAGCATCGTGGAAAAAGAAGAGGTTCCAACCACGTCTACAAAGCAAGTGGATTGATGTGATAACATGG
TGGAGCACGACACTCTGGTCTACTCCAAAAATGTCAAAGATACAGTCTCAGAAGATCAAAGGGCTATTGA
GACTTTTCAACAAAGGATAATTTCGGGAAACCTCCTCGGATTCCATTGCCCAGCTATCTGTCACTTCATC
GAAAGGACAGTAGAAAAGGAAGGTGGCTCCTACAAATGCCATCATTGCGATAAAGGAAAGGCTATCATTC
AAGATCTCTCTGCCGACAGTGGTCCCAAAGATGGACCCCCACCCACGAGGAGCATCGTGGAAAAAGAAGA
GGTTCCAACCACGTCTACAAAGCAAGTGGATTGATGTGACATCTCCACTGACGTAAGGGATGACGCACAA
TCCCACTATCCTTCGCAAGACCCTTCCTCTATATAAGGAAGTTCATTTCATTTGGAGAGGACACGC
Features (pLannotate 1.2.2; 7 found; start..end, strand, type, name):
    126..230     +  promoter       AmpR promoter: bla
    221..301     -  CDS            int (fragment): INT2_ECOLX - Protein inferred from homology: Swiss-Prot protein existence level 3. Putative integrase believed to be involved in the insertion of antibiotic resistance genes into plasmids and transposons. From Escherichia coli.
    389..445     +  CDS            GmR (fragment): gentamycin acetyltransferase; aacC1; confers resistance to gentamycin
    452..1240    +  CDS            aadA: S3AD_ECOLX - Experimental evidence at protein level: Swiss-Prot protein existence level 1. Mediates bacterial resistance to the antibiotics streptomycin and spectinomycin. From Escherichia coli.
   1414..2002    +  rep_origin     ori: high-copy-number ColE1/pMB1/pBR322/pUC origin of replication
   2185..2234    +  CDS            lacI (fragment): lac repressor; lacI; The lac repressor binds to the lac operator to inhibit transcription in E. coli. This inhibition can be relieved by adding lactose or isopropyl-β-D-thiogalactopyranoside (IPTG).
   2331..1       +  promoter       CaMV 35S promoter (enhanced) (across the origin): cauliflower mosaic virus 35S promoter with a duplicated enhancer region
