>Addgene plasmid #50254 | pICH45089 | analyzer sequence | sequence record 75011
TACTTGAGACCACGAAGTGGCTCTTCAGTGGACGAAAGGGCCTCGTGATACGCCTATTTTTATAGGTTAA
TGTCATGATAATAATGGTTTCTTAGACGTCAGGTGGCACTTTTCGGGGAAATGTGCGCGGAACCCCTATT
TGTTTATTTTTCTAAATACATTCAAATATGTATCCGCTCATGAGACAATAACCCTGATAAATGCTTCAAT
AATATTGAAAAAGGAAGAGTATGCGCTCACGCAACTGGTCCAGAACCTTGACCGAACGCAGCGGTGGTAA
CGGCGCAGTGGCGGTTTTCATGGCTTGTTATGACTGTTTTTTTGGGGTACAGTCTATGCCTCGGGCATCC
AAGCAGCAAGCGCGTTACGCCGTGGGTCGATGTTTGATGTTATGGAGCAGCAACGATGTTACGCAGCAGG
GCAGTCGCCCTAAAACAAAGTTAAACATCATGAGGGAAGCGGTGATCGCCGAAGTATCGACTCAACTATC
AGAGGTAGTTGGCGTCATCGAGCGCCATCTCGAACCGACGTTGCTGGCCGTACATTTGTACGGCTCCGCA
GTGGATGGCGGCCTGAAGCCACACAGCGATATTGATTTGCTGGTTACGGTGACCGTAAGGCTTGATGAAA
CAACGCGGCGAGCTTTGATCAACGACCTTTTGGAAACTTCGGCTTCCCCTGGAGAGAGCGAGATTCTCCG
CGCTGTAGAAGTCACCATTGTTGTGCACGACGACATCATTCCGTGGCGTTATCCAGCTAAGCGCGAACTG
CAATTTGGAGAATGGCAGCGCAATGACATTCTTGCAGGTATCTTCGAGCCAGCCACGATCGACATTGATC
TGGCTATCTTGCTGACAAAAGCAAGAGAACATAGCGTTGCCTTGGTAGGTCCAGCGGCGGAGGAACTCTT
TGATCCGGTTCCTGAACAGGATCTATTTGAGGCGCTAAATGAAACCTTAACGCTATGGAACTCGCCGCCC
GACTGGGCTGGCGATGAGCGAAATGTAGTGCTTACGTTGTCCCGCATTTGGTACAGCGCAGTAACCGGCA
AAATCGCGCCGAAGGATGTCGCTGCCGACTGGGCAATGGAGCGCCTGCCGGCCCAGTATCAGCCCGTCAT
ACTTGAAGCTAGACAGGCTTATCTTGGACAAGAAGAAGATCGCTTGGCCTCGCGCGCAGATCAGTTGGAA
GAATTTGTCCATTACGTAAAAGGCGAGATCACCAAGGTAGTCGGCAAATAACTGTCAGACCAAGTTTACT
CATATATACTTTAGATTGATTTAAAACTTCATTTTTAATTTAAAAGGATCTAGGTGAAGATCCTTTTTGA
TAATCTCATGACCAAAATCCCTTAACGTGAGTTTTCGTTCCACTGAGCGTCAGACCCCGTAGAAAAGATC
AAAGGATCTTCTTGAGATCCTTTTTTTCTGCGCGTAATCTGCTGCTTGCAAACAAAAAAACCACCGCTAC
CAGCGGTGGTTTGTTTGCCGGATCAAGAGCTACCAACTCTTTTTCCGAAGGTAACTGGCTTCAGCAGAGC
GCAGATACCAAATACTGTCCTTCTAGTGTAGCCGTAGTTAGGCCACCACTTCAAGAACTCTGTAGCACCG
CCTACATACCTCGCTCTGCTAATCCTGTTACCAGTGGCTGCTGCCAGTGGCGATAAGTCGTGTCTTACCG
GGTTGGACTCAAGACGATAGTTACCGGATAAGGCGCAGCGGTCGGGCTGAACGGGGGGTTCGTGCACACA
GCCCAGCTTGGAGCGAACGACCTACACCGAACTGAGATACCTACAGCGTGAGCTATGAGAAAGCGCCACG
CTTCCCGAAGGGAGAAAGGCGGACAGGTATCCGGTAAGCGGCAGGGTCGGAACAGGAGAGCGCACGAGGG
AGCTTCCAGGGGGAAACGCCTGGTATCTTTATAGTCCTGTCGGGTTTCGCCACCTCTGACTTGAGCGTCG
ATTTTTGTGATGCTCGTCAGGGGGGCGGAGCCTATGGAAAAACGCCAGCAACGCGGCCTTTTTACGGTTC
CTGGCCTTTTGCTGGCCTTTTGCTCACATGTTCTTTCCTGCGTTATCCCCTGATTCTGTGGATAACCGTA
TTACCGCCTTTGAGTGAGCTGATACCGCTCGCCGCAGCCGAACGACCGAGCGCAGCGAGTCAGTGAGCGA
GGAAGCGGAAGAGCGCCCAATACGCAAACCGCCTCTCCCCGCGCGTTGGCCGATTCATTAATCACTCTGT
GGTCTCAGGAGGTCAACATGGTGGAGCACGACACTCTGGTCTACTCCAAAAATGTCAAAGATACAGTCTC
AGAAGATCAAAGGGCTATTGAGACTTTTCAACAAAGGATAATTTCGGGAAACCTCCTCGGATTCCATTGC
CCAGCTATCTGTCACTTCATCGAAAGGACAGTAGAAAAGGAAGGTGGCTCCTACAAATGCCATCATTGCG
ATAAAGGAAAGGCTATCATTCAAGATCTCTCTGCCGACAGTGGTCCCAAAGATGGACCCCCACCCACGAG
GAGCATCGTGGAAAAAGAAGAGGTTCCAACCACGTCTACAAAGCAAGTGGATTGATGTGATAACATGGTG
GAGCACGACACTCTGGTCTACTCCAAAAATGTCAAAGATACAGTCTCAGAAGATCAAAGGGCTATTGAGA
CTTTTCAACAAAGGATAATTTCGGGAAACCTCCTCGGATTCCATTGCCCAGCTATCTGTCACTTCATCGA
AAGGACAGTAGAAAAGGAAGGTGGCTCCTACAAATGCCATCATTGCGATAAAGGAAAGGCTATCATTCAA
GATCTCTCTGCCGACAGTGGTCCCAAAGATGGACCCCCACCCACGAGGAGCATCGTGGAAAAAGAAGAGG
TTCCAACCACGTCTACAAAGCAAGTGGATTGATGTGACATCTCCACTGACGTAAGGGATGACGCACAATC
CCACTATCCTTCGCAAGACCCTTCCTCTATATAAGGAAGTTCATTTCATTTGGAGAGGACACGC
Features (pLannotate 1.2.2; 7 found; start..end, strand, type, name):
    126..230     +  promoter       AmpR promoter: bla
    221..301     -  CDS            int (fragment): INT2_ECOLX - Protein inferred from homology: Swiss-Prot protein existence level 3. Putative integrase believed to be involved in the insertion of antibiotic resistance genes into plasmids and transposons. From Escherichia coli.
    387..443     +  CDS            GmR (fragment): gentamycin acetyltransferase; aacC1; confers resistance to gentamycin
    450..1238    +  CDS            aadA: S3AD_ECOLX - Experimental evidence at protein level: Swiss-Prot protein existence level 1. Mediates bacterial resistance to the antibiotics streptomycin and spectinomycin. From Escherichia coli.
   1412..2000    +  rep_origin     ori: high-copy-number ColE1/pMB1/pBR322/pUC origin of replication
   2183..2232    +  CDS            lacI (fragment): lac repressor; lacI; The lac repressor binds to the lac operator to inhibit transcription in E. coli. This inhibition can be relieved by adding lactose or isopropyl-β-D-thiogalactopyranoside (IPTG).
   2329..1       +  promoter       CaMV 35S promoter (enhanced) (across the origin): cauliflower mosaic virus 35S promoter with a duplicated enhancer region
