[The description below was written by a language model from this plasmid's Addgene catalogue record and pLannotate feature annotations shown in this document.]
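Description:
pICH45089 is a small (about 3 kb) part-donor plasmid from a Golden Gate modular cloning (MoClo) toolbox for plants, built on the pICH41233 backbone. Although catalogued as a plant expression vector, it carries no coding sequence, terminator or plant selection marker, and no T-DNA borders are annotated. It is a storage and distribution plasmid for a single standardized promoter module rather than something delivered to plants directly. It is maintained in E. coli through a high-copy ColE1/pUC-type origin and selected with spectinomycin via the aadA adenylyltransferase gene, which also confers streptomycin resistance. The feature tables show a bla (AmpR) promoter upstream of aadA, together with short fragments of an integron integrase and a gentamicin acetyltransferase. These are most likely remnants of the integron-derived resistance cassette rather than functional genes. The brief lacI fragment near the insert is likewise vestigial backbone sequence.

The payload is the cauliflower mosaic virus 35S promoter in its "double" or enhanced form, with a duplicated upstream enhancer region, a strong constitutive promoter widely used to drive transgene expression in plants. Internal BsaI and BbsI (BpiI) recognition sites were removed by point mutation so the part is compatible with type IIS assembly. The promoter was inserted using BpiI sites that were destroyed in the process, and it can be released with BsaI for one-pot, directional assembly with other modules such as untranslated regions, coding sequences and terminators into a complete plant transcription unit. The record does not state the flanking fusion overhangs. The two sequence records differ by only two nucleotides in length and give the same feature set.
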