Addgene plasmid #50254: pICH45089
Depositing lab: Sylvestre Marillonnet. Depositing organization: Leibniz Institute of Plant Biochemistry (IPB). Publication: A golden gate modular cloning toolbox for plants. Engler C, Youles M, Gruetzner R, Ehnert TM, Werner S, Jones JD, Patron NJ, Marillonnet S. ACS Synth Biol. 2014 Nov 21;3(11):839-43. doi: 10.1021/sb4001504. Epub 2014 Feb 20. PubMed 24933124.
Backbone
  Vector backbone: pICH41233
  Vector type: plant expression
Growth in bacteria
  Bacterial resistance: Spectinomycin, 50 μg/mL
  Growth temperature: 37°C
  Growth strain: DH5alpha
  Copy number: High Copy
Gene/Insert
  Gene/Insert name: promoter (double), 35s (Cauliflower Mosaic Virus)
  Mutation: BsaI/BbsI sites removed by point-mutation
  Cloning method: Restriction Enzyme; 5′ cloning site BpiI (destroyed during cloning); 3′ cloning site BpiI (destroyed during cloning)
Terms and licenses: Academic/Nonprofit Terms; Industry Terms: Not Available to Industry
Depositor comments: insert can be released with BsaI
How to cite: pICH45089 was a gift from Sylvestre Marillonnet (Addgene plasmid # 50254 ; http://n2t.net/addgene:50254 ; RRID:Addgene_50254)
