>Addgene plasmid #50254 | pICH45089 | addgene partial sequence | sequence record 76423 | pBR322ori-F 5'-GGGAAACGCCTGGTATCTTT-3'
ATTTTTGTGATGCTCGTCAGGGGGGCGGAGCCTATGGAAAAACGCCAGCAACGCGGCCTTTTTACGGTTC
CTGGCCTTTTGCTGGCCTTTTGCTCACATGTTCTTTCCTGCGTTATCCCCTGATTCTGTGGATAACCGTA
TTACCGCCTTTGAGTGAGCTGATACCGCTCGCCGCAGCCGAACGACCGAGCGCAGCGAGTCAGTGAGCGA
GGAAGCGGAAGAGCGCCCAATACGCAAACCGCCTCTCCCCGCGCGTTGGCCGATTCATTAATCACTCTGT
GGTCTCAGGAGGTCAACATGGTGGAGCACGACACTCTGGTCTACTCCAAAAATGTCAAAGATACAGTCTC
AGAAGATCAAAGGGCTATTGAGACTTTTCAACAAAGGATAATTTCGGGAAACCTCCTCGGATTCCATTGC
CCAGCTATCTGTCACTTCATCGAAAGGACAGTAGAAAAGGAAGGTGGCTCCTACAAATGCCATCATTGCG
ATAAAGGAAAGGCTATCATTCAAGATCTCTCTGCCGACAGTGGTCCCAAAGATGGACCCCCACCCACGAG
GAGCATCGTGGAAAAAGAAGAGGTTCCAACCACGTCTACAAAGCAAGTGGATTGATGTGATAACATGGTG
GAGCACGACACTCTGGTCTACTCCAAAAATGTCAAAGATACAGTCTCAGAAGATCAAAGGGCTATTGAGA
CTTTTCAACAAAGGATAATTTCGGGAAACCTCCTCGGATTCCATTGCCCAGCTATCTGTCACTTCATCGA
AAGGACAGTAGAAAAGGAAGGTGGCTCCTACAAATGCCATCATTGCGATAAAGGAAAGGCTATCATTCAA
GATCTCTCTGCCGACAGTGGTCCCAAAGATGGACCCCCACCCACGA
