>Addgene plasmid #50254 | pICH45089 | addgene partial sequence | sequence record 76639 | Spect-R 5'-ACTTTGTTTTAGGGCGACTG-3'
TAACATCAAACATCGACCCACGGCGTAACGCGCTTGCTGCTTGGATGCCCGAGGCATAGACTGTACCCCA
AAAAAAAACAGTCATAACAAGCCATGAAAACCGCCACTGCGCCGTTACCACCGCTGCGTTCGGTCAAGGT
TCTGGACCAGTTGCGTGAGCGCATACTCTTCCTTTTTCAATATTATTGAAGCATTTATCAGGGTTATTGT
CTCATGAGCGGATACATATTTGAATGTATTTAGAAAAATAAACAAATAGGGGTTCCGCGCACATTTCCCC
GAAAAGTGCCACCTGACGTCTAAGAAACCATTATTATCATGACATTAACCTATAAAAATAGGCGTATCAC
GAGGCCCTTTCGTCCACTGAAGAGCCACTTCGTGGTCTCAAGTAGCGTGTCCTCTCCAAATGAAATGAAC
TTCCTTATATAGAGGAAGGGTCTTGCGAAGGATAGTGGGATTGTGCGTCATCCCTTACGTCAGTGGAGAT
GTCACATCAATCCACTTGCTTTGTAGACGTGGTTGGAACCTCTTCTTTTTCCACGATGCTCCTCGTGGGT
GGGGGTCCATCTTTGGGACCACTGTCGGCAGAGAGATCTTGAATGATAGCCTTTCCTTTATCGCAATGAT
GGCATTTGTAGGAGCCACCTTCCTTTTCTACTGTCCTTTCGATGAAGTGACAGATAGCTGGGCAATGGAA
TCCGAGGAGGTTTCCCGAAATTATCCTTTGTTGAAAAGTCTCAATAGCCCTTTGATCTTCTGAGACTGTA
TCTTTGACATTTTTGGAGTAGACCAGAGTGTCGTGCTCCACCATGTTATCACATCAATCCACTTGCTTTG
TAGACGTGGTTGGAACCTCTTCTTTTTCCACGATGCTCCTCGTGGG
